Addgene plasmid #55571: mTurquoise-MyosinIIA-C-18
Purpose: Localization: Cytoskeleton, Excitation: 434, Emission: 474
Depositing lab: Michael Davidson. Depositing organization: Florida State University, Tallahassee.
Backbone
  Vector backbone: mTurquoise-C1
  Backbone size w/o insert (bp): 4750
  Vector type: Mammalian Expression
  Selectable markers: Neomycin (select with G418)
Growth in bacteria
  Bacterial resistance: Kanamycin, 50 μg/mL
  Growth temperature: 37°C
  Growth strain: DH5alpha
  Copy number: High Copy
Gene/Insert
  Gene/Insert name: MyosinIIA (alt name: AJ312390)
  Species: M. musculus (mouse)
  Promoter: CMV
  Tag / fusion protein: mTurquoise (N terminal on backbone)
  Cloning method: Unknown
  Sequencing primers: 5′ CMV-F; 3′ SV40pA-R
Terms and licenses: Academic/Nonprofit Terms; Industry Terms
Depositor comments: . Excitation = 434; Emission = 474
How to cite: mTurquoise-MyosinIIA-C-18 was a gift from Michael Davidson (Addgene plasmid # 55571 ; http://n2t.net/addgene:55571 ; RRID:Addgene_55571)
