[The description below was written by a language model from this plasmid's Addgene catalogue record.]
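Description:
mTurquoise-MyosinIIA-C-18 is a mammalian expression plasmid built on the mTurquoise-C1 backbone (about 4.75 kb without insert), a C1-style fluorescent protein fusion vector in which the fluorophore coding sequence lies upstream of the cloning site. It is maintained in E. coli as a high-copy plasmid under kanamycin selection. It also carries a neomycin resistance marker, so transfected mammalian cells can be selected with G418 when stable lines are wanted. No feature table accompanies the record, so the origin of replication and the exact arrangement of the resistance cassette are not stated. The listed 3′ sequencing primer implies an SV40 polyadenylation signal downstream of the insert.

The payload is mouse (M. musculus) myosin IIA, a non-muscle myosin II heavy chain, expressed from the CMV promoter for strong constitutive transcription in mammalian cells. mTurquoise, a cyan fluorescent protein, is fused to the N-terminus of the myosin, leaving the C-terminal end of the heavy chain free. The "C-18" in the name probably denotes the C-type vector orientation and an 18-residue linker between fluorophore and myosin, but the record does not say so. The cloning method is listed as unknown, and the insert size is not given.

The construct is catalogued as a cytoskeleton localization marker, with excitation at 434 nm and emission at 474 nm. It is suited to live or fixed-cell fluorescence imaging of myosin IIA-containing actomyosin structures. The cyan emission also allows it to be combined with spectrally distinct fluorescent fusions in multicolour experiments.
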