>Addgene plasmid #55571 | mTurquoise-MyosinIIA-C-18 | depositor partial sequence | sequence record 85978 | insert sequence
GTGACCGCTCGAGCCGCTAGCGCTACCGGTCGCCACCATGGTGAGCAAGGGCGAGGAGCTGTTCACCGGG
GTGGTGCCCATCCTGGTCGAGCTGGACGGCGACGTAAACGGCCACAAGTTCAGCGTGTCCGGCGAGGGCG
AGGGCGATGCCACCTACGGCAAGCTGACCCTGAAGTTCATCTGCACCACCGGCAAGCTGCCCGTGCCCTG
GCCCACCCTCGTGACCACCCTGTCCTGGGGCGTGCAGTGCTTCGCCCGCTACCCCGACCACATGAAGCAG
CACGACTTCTTCAAGTCCGCCATGCCCGAAGGCTACGTCCAGGAGCGCACCATCTTCTTCAAGGACGACG
GCAACTACAAGACCCGCGCCGAGGTGAAGTTCGAGGGCGACACCCTGGTGAACCGCATCGAGCTGAAGGG
CATCGACTTCAAGGAGGACGGCAACATCCTGGGGCACAAGCTGGAGTACAACTACATCAGCGACAACGTC
TATATCACCGCCGACAAGCAGAAGAACGGCATCAAGGCCAACTTCAAGATCCGCCACAACATCGAGGACG
GCGGCGTGCAGCTCGCCGACCACTACCAGCAGAACACCCCCATCGGCGACGGCCCCGTGCTGCTGCCCGA
CAACCACTACCTGAGCACCCAGTCCAAGCTGAGCAAAGACCCCAACGAGAAGCGCGATCACATGGTCCTG
CTGGAGTTCGTGACCGCCGCCGGGATCACTCTCGGCATGGACGAGCTGTACAAGTCCGGACTCAGATCTG
GCAGCGGTGGAGGCAGCGCATCCGGCGGAAGCGGAAGCGCTCAGCAGGCTGCAGACAAGTACCTCTATGT
GGATAAAAACTTCATCAATAACCCGCTGGCCCAAGCTGACTGGGCTGCCAAGAAGTTGGTATGGGTGCCT
TCCAGCAAGAATGGCTTTGAACCAGCCAGCCTCAAGGAGGAGGTGGGAGAAGAGGCCATTGTAGAGCTGG
TAGAGAATGGGAAGAAGGTGAAGGTGAACAAGGACGACATCCAGAAGATGAACCCACCCAAGTTCTCCAA
GGTGGAGGACATGGCAGAGCTCACGTGCCTCAACGAAGCTTCGGTGCTGCACAACCTCAAGGAGCGATAC
TACTCAGGGCTTATCTACACCTATTCAGGCCTGTTCTGTGTGGTCATCAACCCTTATAAGAACCTGCCCA
TCTACTCAGAGGAGATCGTGGAGATGTACAAGGGCAAGAAGAGGCACGAGATGCCACCCCACATCTACGC
CATCACAGATACTGCCTACCGGAGCATGATGCAGGACCGGGAAGATCAGTCCATCCTGTGCACGGGGGAG
TCTGGAGCAGGGAAGACAGAGAACACCAAGAAAGTCATCCAGTACCTGGCACATGTGGCCTCCTCACACA
AGAGCAAGAAGGACCAGGGGGAGTTGGAGCGGCAGCTGCTACAGGCCAACCCTATCCTAGAGGCCTTTGG
AAACGCCAAGACGGTGAAGAATGACAACTCCTCTCGATTCGGTAAATTCATTCGTATCAACTTTGATGTC
AATGGCTACATTGTTGGTGCCAACATTGAGACTTATCTTCTGGAGAAATCTCGTGCTATCCGCCAAGCCA
AAGAGGAGCGGACCTTCCACATCTTCTACTACCTGCTGTCTGGGGCCGGAGAACACCTGAAGACTGATCT
CCTGTTGGAGCCATACAACAAATACCGCTTCCTGTCCAACGGGCACGTCACCATCCCTGGGCAGCAGGAC
AAGGACATGTTCCAGGAGACAATGGAGGCCATGAGAATTATGGGTATCCCAGAGGATGAGCAGATGGGCT
TGCTGCGGGTCATCTCTGGGGTCCTTCAGCTTGGCAACATTGCCTTCAAGAAGGAGCGGAACACTGACCA
GGCGTCCATGCCGGACAACACAGCTGCTCAAAAGGTGTCCCACCTCCTGGGGATCAATGTGACCGACTTC
ACCAGAGGCATCCTCACCCCACGCATCAAGGTGGGCAGAGACTATGTGCAGAAGGCGCAGACTAAAGAGC
AGGCTGACTTTGCCATTGAGGCCTTGGCCAAGGCTACCTATGAGCGGATGTTCCGCTGGCTGGTGCTTCG
CATCAACAAAGCTCTGGACAAGACCAAGAGGCAGGGCGCCTCATTTATCGGGATACTGGACATCGCTGGC
TTTGAAATCTTTGATCTGAACTCCTTCGAGCAGCTGTGCATCAACTACACCAACGAGAAGCTGCAGCAGC
TGTTCAACCACACCATGTTCATCCTGGAGCAGGAGGAGTACCAGCGAGAGGGCATCGAGTGGAACTTCAT
CGACTTCGGCCTGGACCTGCAGCCCTGCATCGACCTCATTGAGAAGCCGGCGGGTCCCCCAGGCATCCTG
GCCCTGCTAGATGAGGAGTGCTGGTTTCCTAAGGCCACTGACAAGAGCTTCGTGGAGAAGGTGGTGCAGG
AGCAGGGCACCCACCCCAAGTTCCAGAAGCCCAAGCAACTGAAGGACAAGGCTGATTTCTGCATTATCCA
CTATGCCGGCAAGGTGGACTATAAAGCTGACGAGTGGCTGATGAAGAACATGGACCCCTTGAACGACAAC
ATCGCCACGCTGCTTCACCAGTCCTCAGACAAGTTTGTCTCTGAGCTGTGGAAGGATGTGGATCGGATCA
TTGGCTTGGACCAAGTGGCTGGAATGTCCGAGACAGCACTACCTGGTGCCTTCAAGACCCGGAAGGGCAT
GTTCCGTACTGTCGGACAGCTGTACAAGGAGCAGCTGGCCAAGCTCATGGCCACGTTGAGGAATACCAAC
CCCAACTTCGTGCGCTGCATCATTCCCAACCATGAGAAGAAGGCCGGCAAACTGGACCCGCACTTGGTGC
TGGACCAGCTGCGCTGCAATGGCGTCCTTGAGGGCATCCGGATCTGCCGCCAGGGCTTTCCCAACAGGGT
GGTCTTCCAGGAGTTCCGGCAGAGGTATGAGATCCTCACCCCCAACTCCATCCCGAAGGGCTTCATGGAT
GGCAAGCAAGCGTGTGTGCTCATGATCAAAGCCTTGGAGCTTGACAGCAACCTGTACCGCATCGGCCAGA
GCAAAGTGTTCTTCCGGGCAGGAGTGCTCGCCCACCTGGAGGAAGAGCGGGACCTGAAGATCACCGATGT
CATCATTGGCTTCCAGGCCTGCTGCAGGGGCTACCTGGCCAGGAAGGCCTTTGCCAAGAGGCAGCAACAG
CTGACCGCCATGAAGGTCCTACAGAGGAACTGTGCTGCGTACCTCAGGCTGCGCAACTGGCAGTGGTGGA
GGCTCTTCACCAAGGTCAAGCCCCTGTTGAACTCAATAAGACATGAGGATGAGCTGTTAGCCAAGGAGGC
GGAACTGACAAAGGTTCGAGAGAAACATCTGGCTGCAGAGAACAGGCTGACAGAGATGGAGACGATGCAG
TCTCAGCTCATGGCAGAGAAGCTGCAGCTTCAGGAGCAGCTGCAGGCGGAGACAGAGCTGTGTGCCGAGG
CTGAGGAGCTCCGGGCCCGTCTGACAGCGAAGAAGCAGGAGCTGGAGGAGATATGCCATGACCTGGAGGC
CAGGGTGGAGGAGGAGGAGGAGCGCTGCCAGTACCTGCAGGCCGAGAAGAAGAAGATGCAGCAGAACATC
CAGGAACTTGAGGAGCAGTTGGAGGAGGAGGAGAGCGCCCGGCAGAAGCTGCAGCTTGAGAAGGTGACCA
CCGAGGCCAAGCTGAAGAAACTGGAGGAGGACCAGATCATCATGGAGGACCAGAACTGCAAACTGGCCAA
GGAGAAGAAACTGCTGGAAGACAGAGTAGCTGAGTTCACTACCAACCTCATGGAAGAGGAGGAGAAGTCC
AAGAGCCTGGCCAAGCTCAAGAACAAGCACGAGGCAATGATCACCGACCTGGAAGAGCGCCTCCGTAGGG
AGGAGAAGCAGAGGCAGGAGTTGGAGAAGACCCGTCGCAAGCTGGAGGGAGACTCCACAGACCTCAGTGA
CCAGATTGCTGAGCTCCAGGCGCAGATAGCAGAGCTCAAGATGCAGCTGGCCAAGAAGGAGGAGGAGTTG
CAGGCTGCCTTGGCCAGAGTGGAAGAAGAAGCTGCTCAGAAGAATATGGCCCTGAAGAAGATCCGAGAAC
TGGAAACTCAGATATCTGAGCTCCAGGAGGACCTGGAGTCGGAGCGAGCCTCCAGGAATAAAGCCGAGAA
GCAGAAACGGGATCTGGGAGAGGAGCTGGAGGCGCTGAAGACAGAGCTGGAGGACACGCTGGACTCCACG
GCTGCCCAGCAGGAGCTGAGGTCGAAGCGTGAGCAGGAGGTGAGCATCCTGAAGAAGACTCTGGAGGACG
AGGCCAAGACCCATGAGGCCCAGATCCAGGAGATGAGGCAGAAGCACTCACAGGCTGTGGAGGAGCTGGC
AGATCAGTTGGAGCAGACGAAGCGGGTAAAAGCTACCCTTGAGAAGGCGAAGCAGACCCTGGAGAATGAG
CGGGGAGAGCTGGCCAATGAGGTGAAGGCCCTGCTGCAAGGCAAGGGCGACTCAGAGCACAAGCGCAAGA
AGGTGGAGGCGCAGCTGCAAGAACTGCAGGTCAAGTTCAGCGAGGGAGAGCGCGTGCGAACCGAACTGGC
CGACAAGGTCACCAAGCTGCAGGTTGAACTGGACAGTGTGACCGGTCTCCTTAGCCAGTCTGACAGCAAG
TCCAGCAAGCTTACGAAGGACTTCTCTGCGCTGGAGTCCCAGCTTCAGGACACACAGGAGTTGCTCCAGG
AGGAGAACCGGCAGAAGCTGAGCCTGAGCACCAAGCTCAAGCAGATGGAGGATGAGAAAAACTCCTTCAG
GGAGCAGCTGGAGGAGGAGGAGGAGGCCAAGCGCAACTTGGAGAAGCAGATCGCCACGCTCCATGCCCAG
GTGACCGACATGAAGAAGAAGATGGAGGACGGTGTAGGGTGCCTGGAGACTGCAGAGGAGGCGAAGCGGA
GGCTTCAGAAGGACTTGGAAGGCCTGAGCCAGCGGCTTGAGGAGAAGGTGGCTGCCTACGATAAGCTGGA
GAAGACCAAGACACGGCTGCAGCAGGAGCTGGACGACCTGCTGGTTGACCTGGACCACCAGCGGCAGAGC
GTCTCCAACCTGGAAAAGAAGCAGAAGAAGTTCGACCAGCTCCTAGCCGAGGAGAAGACCATCTCGGCCA
AGTATGCAGAGGAGCGTGACCGAGCTGAGGCTGAGGCCCGTGAGAAGGAGACAAAGGCGCTATCACTGGC
CCGGGCGCTTGAGGAGGCCATGGAGCAGAAGGCAGAGCTGGAGCGGCTCAACAAGCAGTTCCGCACGGAG
ATGGAGGACCTCATGAGCTCCAAGGATGACGTGGGCAAGAGTGTCCACGAGCTGGAGAAGTCCAAGCGGG
CCTTGGAGCAGCAGGTGGAGGAGATGAAGACCCAGCTGGAGGAGCTGGAGGATGAGCTGCAGGCCACGGA
GGATGCCAAGCTCCGCCTGGAGGTGAACCTGCAGGCCATGAAGGCCCAGTTTGAGCGGGATCTGCAGGGC
CGGGATGAACAGAGCGAGGAGAAGAAGAAGCAGCTGGTCAGACAGGTGCGGGAGATGGAGGCGGAGCTGG
AGGATGAGAGGAAGCAGCGCTCCATGGCCATGGCCGCACGCAAGAAACTGGAGATGGATCTGAAGGACCT
GGAGGCACACATTGACACAGCCAATAAGAACCGGGAAGAGGCCATCAAACAGCTGCGGAAGCTTCAGGCC
CAGATGAAGGACTGCATGCGGGAGCTGGACGACACGCGCGCCTCCCGGGAGGAGATCCTGGCGCAGGCCA
AGGAGAATGAGAAGAAGCTGAAGAGCATGGAGGCCGAGATGATTCAGCTGCAGGAGGAACTGGCAGCTGC
TGAGCGTGCTAAGCGTCAGGCCCAACAGGAACGGGACGAGCTGGCTGATGAGATCGCCAACAGCAGTGGC
AAAGGGGCCCTAGCATTAGAGGAGAAGCGGCGACTGGAGGCCCGCATTGCCCTGCTGGAGGAGGAGCTGG
AGGAGGAACAGGGCAACACGGAGCTGATCAACGATCGGCTGAAGAAGGCCAACCTGCAGATCGACCAAAT
AAACACCGACCTGAACCTGGAACGCAGCCACGCACAGAAGAATGAGAATGCGCGACAGCAGCTGGAACGC
CAGAACAAGGAGCTCAAGGCCAAGCTGCAGGAAATGGAGAGTGCTGTCAAGTCCAAATACAAGGCCTCCA
TCGCGGCCTTGGAGGCCAAAATTGCACAGCTGGAGGAACAGCTGGACAACGAGACCAAGGAGCGCCAGGC
AGCCTCCAAGCAGGTGCGCCGGACGGAGAAGAAGCTGAAGGACGTGCTGCTGCAGGTGGAGGACGAGCGG
AGGAACGCGGAACAGTTCAAGGACCAGGCTGACAAGGCGTCCACCCGCCTGAAGCAGCTTAAACGGCAGC
TAGAGGAGGCTGAAGAGGAGGCCCAGCGGGCCAATGCCTCACGCCGGAAGCTGCAGCGTGAGCTGGAAGA
TGCCACAGAGACCGCTGATGCTATGAACCGCGAGGTCAGCTCCCTGAAGAACAAACTGAGGCGTGGGGAC
CTGCCATTTGTCGTGACTCGCCGAATTGTTCGGAAAGGCACTGGCGACTGCTCAGACGAGGAGGTCGACG
GTAAAGCAGATGGGGCCGATGCCAAGGCAGCTGAATAGGAATTCTGCAGTCGACGGTACCGCGGGCCCGG
GATCCACCGGATCTAGATAACTGATCATAATCAGCCATACCAC
