>Addgene plasmid #55571 | mTurquoise-MyosinIIA-C-18 | addgene partial sequence | sequence record 141660 | EGFP-C 5'-CATGGTCCTGCTGGAGTTCGTG-3'
TCGGCATGGACGAGCTGTACAAGTCCGGACTCAGATCTGGCAGCGGTGGAGGCAGCGCATCCGGCGGAAG
CGGAAGCGCTCAGCAGGCTGCAGACAAGTACCTCTATGTGGATAAAAACTTCATCAATAACCCGCTGGCC
CAAGCTGACTGGGCTGCCAAGAAGTTGGTATGGGTGCCTTCCAGCAAGAATGGCTTTGAACCAGCCAGCC
TCAAGGAGGAGGTGGGAGAAGAGGCCATTGTAGAGCTGGTAGAGAATGGGAAGAAGGTGAAGGTGAACAA
GGACGACATCCAGAAGATGAACCCACCCAAGTTCTCCAAGGTGGAGGACATGGCAGAGCTCACGTGCCTC
AACGAAGCTTCGGTGCTGCACAACCTCAAGGAGCGATACTACTCAGGGCTTATCTACACCTATTCAGGCC
TGTTCTGTGTGGTCATCAACCCTTATAAGAACCTGCCCATCTACTCAGAGGAGATCGTGGAGATGTACAA
GGGCAAGAAGAGGCACGAGATGCCACCCCACATCTACGCCATCACAGATACTGCCTACCGGAGCATGATG
CAGGACCGGGAAGATCAGTCCATCCTGTGCACGGGGGAGTCTGGAGCAGGGAAGACAGAGAACACCAAGA
AAGTCATCCAGTACCTGGCACATGTGGCCTCCTCACACAAGAGCAAGAAGGACCAGGGGGAGTTGGAGCG
GCAGCTGCTACAGGCCAACCCTATCCTAGAGGCCTTTGGAAACGCCAAGACGGTGAAGAATGACAACTCC
TCTCGATTCGGTAAATTCATTCGTATCAACTTT
